>Addgene plasmid #81242 | ZipGFP1-10_TEV | depositor full sequence | sequence record 155346 | ZipGFP1-10_TEV sequence 7040 bps
GACGGATCGGGAGATCTCCCGATCCCCTATGGTGCACTCTCAGTACAATCTGCTCTGATGCCGCATAGTT
AAGCCAGTATCTGCTCCCTGCTTGTGTGTTGGAGGTCGCTGAGTAGTGCGCGAGCAAAATTTAAGCTACA
ACAAGGCAAGGCTTGACCGACAATTGCATGAAGAATCTGCTTAGGGTTAGGCGTTTTGCGCTGCTTCGCG
ATGTACGGGCCAGATATACGCGTTGACATTGATTATTGACTAGTTATTAATAGTAATCAATTACGGGGTC
ATTAGTTCATAGCCCATATATGGAGTTCCGCGTTACATAACTTACGGTAAATGGCCCGCCTGGCTGACCG
CCCAACGACCCCCGCCCATTGACGTCAATAATGACGTATGTTCCCATAGTAACGCCAATAGGGACTTTCC
ATTGACGTCAATGGGTGGAGTATTTACGGTAAACTGCCCACTTGGCAGTACATCAAGTGTATCATATGCC
AAGTACGCCCCCTATTGACGTCAATGACGGTAAATGGCCCGCCTGGCATTATGCCCAGTACATGACCTTA
TGGGACTTTCCTACTTGGCAGTACATCTACGTATTAGTCATCGCTATTACCATGGTGATGCGGTTTTGGC
AGTACATCAATGGGCGTGGATAGCGGTTTGACTCACGGGGATTTCCAAGTCTCCACCCCATTGACGTCAA
TGGGAGTTTGTTTTGGCACCAAAATCAACGGGACTTTCCAAAATGTCGTAACAACTCCGCCCCATTGACG
CAAATGGGCGGTAGGCGTGTACGGTGGGAGGTCTATATAAGCAGAGCTCTCTGGCTAACTAGAGAACCCA
CTGCTTACTGGCTTATCGAAATTAATACGACTCACTATAGGGAGACCCAAGCTGGCTAGCGTTTAAACTT
AAGCTTGCCACCATGGAAGTGAGCGCGCTGGAAAAAGAGGTCTCCGCTCTTGAGAAGGAAGTTTCTGCCT
TGGAGAAAGAGGTGAGCGCCCTGGAGAAGGAAGTCTCTGCGCTTGAAAAAGGATCCTCCAAAGGAGAAGA
ACTGTTTACCGGTGTTGTGCCAATTTTGGTTGAACTCGATGGTGATGTCAACGGACATAAGTTCTCAGTG
AGAGGCGAAGGAGAAGGTGACGCCACCATTGGAAAATTGACTCTTAAATTCATCTGTACTACTGGTAAAC
TTCCTGTACCATGGCCGACTCTCGTAACAACGCTTACGTACGGAGTTCAGTGCTTTTCGAGATACCCAGA
CCATATGAAAAGACATGACTTTTTTAAGTCGGCTATGCCTGAAGGTTACGTGCAAGAAAGAACAATTTCG
TTCAAAGATGATGGAAAATATAAAACTAGAGCAGTTGTTAAATTTGAAGGAGATACTTTGGTTAACCGCA
TTGAACTGAAAGGAACAGATTTTAAAGAAGATGGTAATATTCTTGGACACAAACTCGAATACAATTTTAA
TAGTCATAACGTATACATCACTGCTGATAAGCAAAAGAACGGAATTAAAGCGAATTTCACAGTACGCCAT
AATGTAGAAGATGGCAGTGTTCAACTTGCCGACCATTACCAACAAAACACCCCTATTGGAGACGGTCCGG
TACTTCTTCCTGATAATCACTACCTCTCAACACAAACAGTCCTGAGCAAAGATCCAAATGAAAAAGAAAA
TCTCTACTTCCAGAGTGAATTCGGCGGCAGCAAGGTGTCTGCACTTAAAGAAAAGGTTTCCGCACTCAAG
GAGAAAGTTTCAGCTTTGAAAGAGAAGGTCAGTGCCCTTAAGGAAAAAGTGAGCGCGCTGAAAGAAGGCG
GCCGCTCTAGAGAGGGCAGAGGAAGTCTGCTAACATGCGGTGACGTCGAGGAGAATCCTGGCCCAGAATT
GATGGTGAGCAAGGGCGAGGAGGATAACATGGCCATCATCAAGGAGTTCATGCGCTTCAAGGTGCACATG
GAGGGCTCCGTGAACGGCCACGAGTTCGAGATCGAGGGCGAGGGCGAGGGCCGCCCCTACGAGGGCACCC
AGACCGCCAAGCTGAAGGTGACCAAGGGTGGCCCCCTGCCCTTCGCCTGGGACATCCTGTCCCCTCAGTT
CATGTACGGCTCCAAGGCCTACGTGAAGCACCCCGCCGACATCCCCGACTACTTGAAGCTGTCCTTCCCC
GAGGGCTTCAAGTGGGAGCGCGTGATGAACTTCGAGGACGGCGGCGTGGTGACCGTGACCCAGGACTCCT
CCCTGCAGGACGGCGAGTTCATCTACAAGGTGAAGCTGCGCGGCACCAACTTCCCCTCCGACGGCCCCGT
AATGCAGAAGAAGACCATGGGCTGGGAGGCCTCCTCCGAGCGGATGTACCCCGAGGACGGCGCCCTGAAG
GGCGAGATCAAGCAGAGGCTGAAGCTGAAGGACGGCGGCCACTACGACGCTGAGGTCAAGACCACCTACA
AGGCCAAGAAGCCCGTGCAGCTGCCCGGCGCCTACAACGTCAACATCAAGTTGGACATCACCTCCCACAA
CGAGGACTACACCATCGTGGAACAGTACGAACGCGCCGAGGGCCGCCACTCCACCGGCGGCATGGACGAG
CTGTACAAGTAATCTAGAGGGCCCGTTTAAACCCGCTGATCAGCCTCGACTGTGCCTTCTAGTTGCCAGC
CATCTGTTGTTTGCCCCTCCCCCGTGCCTTCCTTGACCCTGGAAGGTGCCACTCCCACTGTCCTTTCCTA
ATAAAATGAGGAAATTGCATCGCATTGTCTGAGTAGGTGTCATTCTATTCTGGGGGGTGGGGTGGGGCAG
GACAGCAAGGGGGAGGATTGGGAAGACAATAGCAGGCATGCTGGGGATGCGGTGGGCTCTATGGCTTCTG
AGGCGGAAAGAACCAGCTGGGGCTCTAGGGGGTATCCCC
[124 nt withheld, positions 2910-3033]
C
[91 nt withheld, positions 3035-3125]
A
[49 nt withheld, positions 3127-3175]
CCTTTGACGTTGGAGTCCACGTTCTTT
[37 nt withheld, positions 3203-3239]
ACCCTATCTCGGTCTATTCTTTTGATTTATAAGGGATTTTGCCGATTTCGGCCTATTGGTTAAAAAATGA
GCTGATTTAACAAAAATTTAACGCGAATTAATTCTGTGGAATGTGTGTCAGTTAGGGTGTGGAAAGTCCC
CAGGCTCCCCAGCAGGCAGAAGTATGCAAAGCATGCATCTCAATTAGTCAGCAACCAGGTGTGGAAAGTC
CCCAGGCTCCCCAGCAGGCAGAAGTATGCAAAGCATGCATCTCAATTAGTCAGCAACCATAGTCCCGCCC
CTAACTCCGCCCATCCCGCCCCTAACTCCGCCCAGTTCCGCCCATTCTCCGCCCCATGGCTGACTAATTT
TTTTTATTTATGCAGAGGCCGAGGCCGCCTCTGCCTCTGAGCTATTCCAGAAGTAGTGAGGAGGCTTTTT
TGGAGGCCTAGGCTTTTGCAAAAAGCTCCCGGGAGCTTGTATATCCATTTTCGGATCTGATCAAGAGACA
GGATGAGGATCGTTTCGCATGATTGAACAAGATGGATTGCACGCAGGTTCTCCGGCCGCTTGGGTGGAGA
GGCTATTCGGCTATGACTGGGCACAACAGACAATCGGCTGCTCTGATGCCGCCGTGTTCCGGCTGTCAGC
GCAGGGGCGCCCGGTTCTTTTTGTCAAGACCGACCTGTCCGGTGCCCTGAATGAACTGCAGGACGAGGCA
GCGCGGCTATCGTGGCTGGCCACGACGGGCGTTCCTTGCGCAGCTGTGCTCGACGTTGTCACTGAAGCGG
GAAGGGACTGGCTGCTATTGGGCGAAGTGCCGGGGCAGGATCTCCTGTCATCTCACCTTGCTCCTGCCGA
GAAAGTATCCATCATGGCTGATGCAATGCGGCGGCTGCATACGCTTGATCCGGCTACCTGCCCATTCGAC
CACCAAGCGAAACATCGCATCGAGCGAGCACGTACTCGGATGGAAGCCGGTCTTGTCGATCAGGATGATC
TGGACGAAGAGCATCAGGGGCTCGCGCCAGCCGAACTGTTCGCCAGGCTCAAGGCGCGCATGCCCGACGG
CGAGGATCTCGTCGTGACCCATGGCGATGCCTGCTTGCCGAATATCATGGTGGAAAATGGCCGCTTTTCT
GGATTCATCGACTGTGGCCGGCTGGGTGTGGCGGACCGCTATCAGGACATAGCGTTGGCTACCCGTGATA
TTGCTGAAGAGCTTGGCGGCGAATGGGCTGACCGCTTCCTCGTGCTTTACGGTATCGCCGCTCCCGATTC
GCAGCGCATCGCCTTCTATCGCCTTCTTGACGAGTTCTTCTGAGCGGGACTCTGGGGTTCGAAATGACCG
ACCAAGCGACGCCCAACCTGCCATCACGAGATTTCGATTCCACCGCCGCCTTCTATGAAAGGTTGGGCTT
CGGAATCGTTTTCCGGGACGCCGGCTGGATGATCCTCCAGCGCGGGGATCTCATGCTGGAGTTCTTCGCC
CACCCCAACTTGTTTATTGCAGCTTATAATGGTTACAAATAAAGCAATAGCATCACAAATTTCACAAATA
AAGCATTTTTTTCACTGCATTCTAGTTGTGGTTTGTCCAAACTCATCAATGTATCTTATCATGTCTGTAT
ACCGTCGACCTCTAGCTAGAGCTTGGCGTAATCATGGTCATAGCTGTTTCCTGTGTGAAATTGTTATCCG
CTCACAATTCCACACAACATACGAGCCGGAAGCATAAAGTGTAAAGCCTGGGGTGCCTAATGAGTGAGCT
AACTCACATTAATTGCGTTGCGCTCACTGCCCGCTTTCCAGTCGGGAAACCTGTCGTGCCAGCTGCATTA
ATGAATCGGCCAACGCGCGGGGAGAGGCGGTTTGCGTATTGGGCGCTCTTCCGCTTCCTCGCTCACTGAC
TCGCTGCGCTCGGTCGTTCGGCTGCGGCGAGCGGTATCAGCTCACTCAAAGGCGGTAATACGGTTATCCA
CAGAATCAGGGGATAACGCAGGAAAGAACATGTGAGCAAAAGGCCAGCAAAAGGCCAGGAACCGTAAAAA
GGCCGCGTTGCTGGCGTTTTTCCATAGGCTCCGCCCCCCTGACGAGCATCACAAAAATCGACGCTCAAGT
CAGAGGTGGCGAAACCCGACAGGACTATAAAGATACCAGGCGTTTCCCCCTGGAAGCTCCCTCGTGCGCT
CTCCTGTTCCGACCCTGCCGCTTACCGGATACCTGTCCGCCTTTCTCCCTTCGGGAAGCGTGGCGCTTTC
TCATAGCTCACGCTGTAGGTATCTCAGTTCGGTGTAGGTCGTTCGCTCCAAGCTGGGCTGTGTGCACGAA
CCCCCCGTTCAGCCCGACCGCTGCGCCTTATCCGGTAACTATCGTCTTGAGTCCAACCCGGTAAGACACG
ACTTATCGCCACTGGCAGCAGCCACTGGTAACAGGATTAGCAGAGCGAGGTATGTAGGCGGTGCTACAGA
GTTCTTGAAGTGGTGGCCTAACTACGGCTACACTAGAAGAACAGTATTTGGTATCTGCGCTCTGCTGAAG
CCAGTTACCTTCGGAAAAAGAGTTGGTAGCTCTTGATCCGGCAAACAAACCACCGCTGGTAGCGGTTTTT
TTGTTTGCAAGCAGCAGATTACGCGCAGAAAAAAAGGATCTCAAGAAGATCCTTTGATCTTTTCTACGGG
GTCTGACGCTCAGTGGAACGAAAACTCACGTTAAGGGATTTTGGTCATGAGATTATCAAAAAGGATCTTC
ACCTAGATCCTTTTAAATTAAAAATGAAGTTTTAAATCAATCTAAAGTATATATGAGTAAACTTGGTCTG
ACAGTTACCAATGCTTAATCAGTGAGGCACCTATCTCAGCGATCTGTCTATTTCGTTCATCCATAGTTGC
CTGACTCCCCGTCGTGTAGATAACTACGATACGGGAGGGCTTACCATCTGGCCCCAGTGCTGCAATGATA
CCGCGAGACCCACGCTCACCGGCTCCAGATTTATCAGCAATAAACCAGCCAGCCGGAAGGGCCGAGCGCA
GAAGTGGTCCTGCAACTTTATCCGCCTCCATCCAGTCTATTAATTGTTGCCGGGAAGCTAGAGTAAGTAG
TTCGCCAGTTAATAGTTTGCGCAACGTTGTTGCCATTGCTACAGGCATCGTGGTGTCACGCTCGTCGTTT
GGTATGGCTTCATTCAGCTCCGGTTCCCAACGATCAAGGCGAGTTACATGATCCCCCATGTTGTGCAAAA
AAGCGGTTAGCTCCTTCGGTCCTCCGATCGTTGTCAGAAGTAAGTTGGCCGCAGTGTTATCACTCATGGT
TATGGCAGCACTGCATAATTCTCTTACTGTCATGCCATCCGTAAGATGCTTTTCTGTGACTGGTGAGTAC
TCAACCAAGTCATTCTGAGAATAGTGTATGCGGCGACCGAGTTGCTCTTGCCCGGCGTCAATACGGGATA
ATACCGCGCCACATAGCAGAACTTTAAAAGTGCTCATCATTGGAAAACGTTCTTCGGGGCGAAAACTCTC
AAGGATCTTACCGCTGTTGAGATCCAGTTCGATGTAACCCACTCGTGCACCCAACTGATCTTCAGCATCT
TTTACTTTCACCAGCGTTTCTGGGTGAGCAAAAACAGGAAGGCAAAATGCCGCAAAAAAGGGAATAAGGG
CGACACGGAAATGTTGAATACTCATACTCTTCCTTTTTCAATATTATTGAAGCATTTATCAGGGTTATTG
TCTCATGAGCGGATACATATTTGAATGTATTTAGAAAAATAAACAAATAGGGGTTCCGCGCACATTTCCC
CGAAAAGTGCCACCTGACGTC
Features (pLannotate 1.2.2; 21 found; start..end, strand, type, name):
     28..80      -  misc_feature   bom (fragment): basis of mobility region from pBR322
    235..614     +  enhancer       CMV enhancer: human cytomegalovirus immediate early enhancer
    615..818     +  promoter       CMV promoter: human cytomegalovirus (CMV) immediate early promoter
    814..847     +  LTR            5' LTR (truncated) (fragment): truncated 5' long terminal repeat (LTR) from HIV-1
    863..881     +  promoter       T7 promoter: promoter for bacteriophage T7 RNA polymerase
   1037..1675    +  CDS            GFP(1-10): fragment of superfolder GFP consisting of the first 10 β-strands associates with GFP11, the 11th β-strand, to reconstitute fluorescent GFP (Cabantous et al., 2005; Kamiyama et al., 2016)
   1892..2599    +  CDS            mCherry: mCherry is a basic (constitutively fluorescent) red fluorescent protein published in 2004, derived from Discosoma sp.. It is reported to be a very rapidly-maturing monomer with low acid sensitivity.
   2640..2864    +  polyA_signal   bGH poly(A) signal: bovine growth hormone polyadenylation signal
   2868..2889    +  promoter       SV40 promoter (fragment): SV40 enhancer and early promoter
   2910..3338    +  rep_origin     f1 ori (sequence partly withheld): f1 bacteriophage origin of replication; arrow indicates direction of (+) strand synthesis
   3352..3681    +  promoter       SV40 promoter: SV40 enhancer and early promoter
   3748..4539    +  CDS            neo: KKA2_KLEPN - Also known as kan, nptII. Experimental evidence at protein level: Swiss-Prot protein existence level 1. Resistance to kanamycin, neomycin, paromomycin, ribostamycin, butirosin and gentamicin B. From Klebsiella pneumoniae.
   4563..4721    +  CDS            ble (fragment): BLE_KLEPN - Experimental evidence at protein level: Swiss-Prot protein existence level 1. Binding protein with a strong affinity to the bleomycin family of antibiotics. Binds to CL990; an antimitotic-antibiotic compound. From Klebsiella pneumoniae.
   4716..4837    +  polyA_signal   SV40 poly(A) signal: SV40 polyadenylation signal
   4910..4926    -  protein_bind   lac operator: The lac repressor binds to the lac operator to inhibit transcription in E. coli. This inhibition can be relieved by adding lactose or isopropyl-β-D-thiogalactopyranoside (IPTG). lac repressor encoded by lacI
   4934..4964    -  promoter       lac promoter: promoter for the E. coli lac operon
   4979..5000    -  protein_bind   CAP binding site: CAP binding activates transcription in the presence of cAMP. E. coli catabolite activator protein
   5013..5105    -  CDS            lacI (fragment): lac repressor; lacI; The lac repressor binds to the lac operator to inhibit transcription in E. coli. This inhibition can be relieved by adding lactose or isopropyl-β-D-thiogalactopyranoside (IPTG).
   5288..5873    -  rep_origin     ori: high-copy-number ColE1/pMB1/pBR322/pUC origin of replication
   6044..6904    -  CDS            AmpR: β-lactamase; bla; confers resistance to ampicillin, carbenicillin, and related antibiotics
   6905..7009    -  promoter       AmpR promoter: bla
