[The description below was written by a language model from this plasmid's Addgene catalogue record and pLannotate feature annotations shown in this document.]
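Description:
ZipGFP1-10_TEV is a 7,040 bp mammalian expression plasmid built on the pcDNA3.1 backbone. It is propagated in E. coli through a high-copy ColE1/pUC-type origin and selected with ampicillin via the AmpR (β-lactamase) gene. The backbone also carries an f1 phage origin and an SV40 promoter-driven neomycin phosphotransferase (neo) cassette with an SV40 poly(A) signal, which in principle allows G418 selection of transfected mammalian cells. Short annotated fragments such as bom, an HIV-1 LTR piece, ble, lacI and the lac promoter/operator appear to be backbone remnants rather than functional parts.

The payload is a synthetic open reading frame driven by the CMV immediate-early enhancer/promoter, with a T7 promoter just upstream, and terminated by the bGH polyadenylation signal. The annotation identifies GFP(1-10), the first ten β-strands of superfolder GFP, followed by mCherry. The stated purpose describes this as "zipped" GFP1-10 carrying a TEV protease cleavage sequence and linked to mCherry by a T2A self-cleaving peptide. The zipper elements, TEV site and T2A are not individually annotated, but unannotated sequence flanking GFP(1-10) could accommodate them. The insert-name field reads "zipped GFP11", which conflicts with the plasmid name, the purpose line and the feature table; all of these point to GFP1-10.

From the record and the associated work on a fluorogenic GFP-based protease reporter, the apparent design is that the zipped GFP1-10 cannot complement with GFP11 until TEV protease cuts the cleavage site. Green fluorescence would then report protease activity. The co-translated mCherry provides a constitutive red signal that marks expressing cells and can serve for normalization. A matching GFP11 partner would presumably have to be supplied from a separate construct.
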