Addgene plasmid #81242: ZipGFP1-10_TEV
Purpose: Zipped GFP1-10 with TEV cleavage sequence T2A mCherry
Depositing lab: Xiaokun Shu. Publication: Rational Design of a GFP-Based Fluorogenic Caspase Reporter for Imaging Apoptosis In Vivo. To TL, Schepis A, Ruiz-Gonzalez R, Zhang Q, Yu D, Dong Z, Coughlin SR, Shu X. Cell Chem Biol. 2016 Jul 21;23(7):875-82. doi: 10.1016/j.chembiol.2016.06.007. PubMed 27447051.
Backbone
  Vector backbone: pcDNA3.1
  Vector type: Mammalian Expression
Growth in bacteria
  Bacterial resistance: Ampicillin, 100 μg/mL
  Growth temperature: 37°C
  Growth strain: DH5alpha
  Copy number: High Copy
Gene/Insert
  Gene/Insert name: zipped GFP11 with TEV cleavage sequence T2A mCherry
  Species: Synthetic
Terms and licenses: Academic/Nonprofit Terms; Industry Terms: Not Available to Industry
How to cite: ZipGFP1-10_TEV was a gift from Xiaokun Shu (Addgene plasmid # 81242 ; http://n2t.net/addgene:81242 ; RRID:Addgene_81242)
