>Addgene plasmid #81242 | ZipGFP1-10_TEV | addgene partial sequence | sequence record 158365 | T7 5'-TAATACGACTCACTATAGGG-3'
ACTTAAGCTTGCCACCATGGAAGTGAGCGCGCTGGAAAAAGAGGTCTCCGCTCTTGAGAAGGAAGTTTCT
GCCTTGGAGAAAGAGGTGAGCGCCCTGGAGAAGGAAGTCTCTGCGCTTGAAAAAGGATCCTCCAAAGGAG
AAGAACTGTTTACCGGTGTTGTGCCAATTTTGGTTGAACTCGATGGTGATGTCAACGGACATAAGTTCTC
AGTGAGAGGCGAAGGAGAAGGTGACGCCACCATTGGAAAATTGACTCTTAAATTCATCTGTACTACTGGT
AAACTTCCTGTACCATGGCCGACTCTCGTAACAACGCTTACGTACGGAGTTCAGTGCTTTTCGAGATACC
CAGACCATATGAAAAGACATGACTTTTTTAAGTCGGCTATGCCTGAAGGTTACGTGCAAGAAAGAACAAT
TTCGTTCAAAGATGATGGAAAATATAAAACTAGAGCAGTTGTTAAATTTGAAGGAGATACTTTGGTTAAC
CGCATTGAACTGAAAGGAACAGATTTTAAAGAAGATGGTAATATTCTTGGACACAAACTCGAATACAATT
TTAATAGTCATAACGTATACATCACTGCTGATAAGCAAAAGAACGGAATTAAAGCGAATTTCACAGTACG
CCATAATGTAGAAGATGGCAGTGTTCAACTTGCCGACCATTACCAACAAAACACCCCTATTGGAGACGGT
CCGGTACTTCTTCCTGATAATCACTACCTCTCAACACAAACAGTCCTGAGCAAAGATCC
