>Addgene plasmid #81242 | ZipGFP1-10_TEV | addgene partial sequence | sequence record 158366 | BGH-rev 5'-TAGAAGGCACAGTCGAGG-3'
TCTAGATTACTTGTACAGCTCGTCCATGCCGCCGGTGGAGTGGCGGCCCTCGGCGCGTTCGTACTGTTCC
ACGATGGTGTAGTCCTCGTTGTGGGAGGTGATGTCCAACTTGATGTTGACGTTGTAGGCGCCGGGCAGCT
GCACGGGCTTCTTGGCCTTGTAGGTGGTCTTGACCTCAGCGTCGTAGTGGCCGCCGTCCTTCAGCTTCAG
CCTCTGCTTGATCTCGCCCTTCAGGGCGCCGTCCTCGGGGTACATCCGCTCGGAGGAGGCCTCCCAGCCC
ATGGTCTTCTTCTGCATTACGGGGCCGTCGGAGGGGAAGTTGGTGCCGCGCAGCTTCACCTTGTAGATGA
ACTCGCCGTCCTGCAGGGAGGAGTCCTGGGTCACGGTCACCACGCCGCCGTCCTCGAAGTTCATCACGCG
CTCCCACTTGAAGCCCTCGGGGAAGGACAGCTTCAAGTAGTCGGGGATGTCGGCGGGGTGCTTCACGTAG
GCCTTGGAGCCGTACATGAACTGAGGGGACAGGATGTCCCAGGCGAAGGGCAGGGGGCCACCCTTGGTCA
CCTTCAGCTTGGCGGTCTGGGTGCCCTCGTAGGGGCGGCCCTCGCCCTCGCCCTCGATCTCGAACTCGTG
GCCGTTCACGGAGCCCTCCATGTGCACCTTGAAGCGCATGAACTCCTTGATGATGGCCATGTTATCCTCC
TCGCCCTTGCTCACCATCAATTCTGGGCCAGGATTCTCCTCGACGTCACCGCATGTTAGCAGACTTCCTC
TGCCCTCTCTAGAGCGGCCGCCTTCTTTCAGCGCGCTCACTTTTTCCTTAAGGGCACTGACCTTCTCTTT
CAAAGCTGAAACTTTCTCCTTGAGTGCGGAAACCTTTTCTTTAAGTGCAGACACCTTGCTGCCGCCGAAT
TCACTCTGGAAGTAGAGATTTTCTTTTTCATTTGGATCTTTGCTCAGGACTGTTTGTGTTGAGAGGTAGT
GATTATCAGGAAGA
